>Addgene plasmid #232263 | pIRES-mCerulean-GAI1-92-KRas/N12-KRas/13C(S17N)-GID1-mVenus-CAAX | addgene full sequence | sequence record 461170 | Addgene NGS Result
TCAATATTGGCCATTAGCCATATTATTCATTGGTTATATAGCATAAATCAATATTGGCTATTGGCCATTG
CATACGTTGTATCTATATCATAATATGTACATTTATATTGGCTCATGTCCAATATGACCGCCATGTTGGC
ATTGATTATTGACTAGTTATTAATAGTAATCAATTACGGGGTCATTAGTTCATAGCCCATATATGGAGTT
CCGCGTTACATAACTTACGGTAAATGGCCCGCCTGGCTGACCGCCCAACGACCCCCGCCCATTGACGTCA
ATAATGACGTATGTTCCCATAGTAACGCCAATAGGGACTTTCCATTGACGTCAATGGGTGGAGTATTTAC
GGTAAACTGCCCACTTGGCAGTACATCAAGTGTATCATATGCCAAGTCCGCCCCCTATTGACGTCAATGA
CGGTAAATGGCCCGCCTGGCATTATGCCCAGTACATGACCTTACGGGACTTTCCTACTTGGCAGTACATC
TACGTATTAGTCATCGCTATTACCATGGTGATGCGGTTTTGGCAGTACACCAATGGGCGTGGATAGCGGT
TTGACTCACGGGGATTTCCAAGTCTCCACCCCATTGACGTCAATGGGAGTTTGTTTTGGCACCAAAATCA
ACGGGACTTTCCAAAATGTCGTAACAACTGCGATCGCCCGCCCCGTTGACGCAAATGGGCGGTAGGCGTG
TACGGTGGGAGGTCTATATAAGCAGAGCTCGTTTAGTGAACCGTCAGATCACTAGAAGCTTTATTGCGGT
AGTTTATCACAGTTAAATTGCTAACGCAGTCAGTGCTTCTGACACAACAGTCTCGAACTTAAGCTGCAGT
GACTCTCTTAAGGTAGCCTTGCAGAAGTTGGTCGTGAGGCACTGGGCAGGTAAGTATCAAGGTTACAAGA
CAGGTTTAAGGAGACCAATAGAAACTGGGCTTGTCGAGACAGAGAAGACTCTTGCGTTTCTGATAGGCAC
CTATTGGTCTTACTGACATCCACTTTGCCTTTCTCTCCACAGGTGTCCACTCCCAGTTCAATTACAGCTC
TTAAGGCTAGAGTACTTAATACGACTCACTATAGGCTAGCATGGTGAGCAAGGGCGAGGAGCTGTTCACC
GGGGTGGTGCCCATCCTGGTCGAGCTGGACGGCGACGTAAACGGCCACAAGTTCAGCGTGTCCGGCGAGG
GCGAGGGCGATGCCACCTACGGCAAGCTGACCCTGAAGTTCATCTGCACCACCGGCAAGCTGCCCGTGCC
CTGGCCCACCCTCGTGACCACCCTGACCTGGGGCGTGCAGTGCTTCGCCCGCTACCCCGACCACATGAAG
CAGCACGACTTCTTCAAGTCCGCCATGCCCGAAGGCTACGTCCAGGAGCGCACCATCTTCTTCAAGGACG
ACGGCAACTACAAGACCCGCGCCGAGGTGAAGTTCGAGGGCGACACCCTGGTGAACCGCATCGAGCTGAA
GGGCATCGACTTCAAGGAGGACGGCAACATCCTGGGGCACAAGCTGGAGTACAACGCCATCAGCGACAAC
GTCTATATCACCGCCGACAAGCAGAAGAACGGCATCAAGGCCAACTTCAAGATCCGCCACAACATCGAGG
ACGGCAGCGTGCAGCTCGCCGACCACTACCAGCAGAACACCCCCATCGGCGACGGCCCCGTGCTGCTGCC
CGACAACCACTACCTGAGCACCCAGTCCAAGCTGAGCAAAGACCCCAACGAGAAGCGCGATCACATGGTC
CTGCTGGAGTTCGTGACCGCCGCCGGGATCACTCTCGGCATGGACGAGCTGTACAAGGGCGGTGGCTCAT
CTGGCGGAGGTATGAAGAGAGATCATCATCATCATCATCATCAAGATAAGAAGACTATGATGATGAATGA
AGAAGACGACGGTAACGGCATGGATGAGCTTCTAGCTGTTCTTGGTTACAAGGTTAGGTCATCCGAAATG
GCTGATGTTGCTCAGAAACTCGAGCAGCTTGAAGTTATGATGTCTAATGTTCAAGAAGACGATCTTTCTC
AACTCGCTACTGAGACTGTTCACTATAATCCGGCGGAGCTTTACACGTGGCTTGATTCTATGCTCACCGA
CCTTAATCAGATCTCGTACGCGTCCCGGGGCGGTGGCTCATCTGGCGGAGGTGAGCTCATGACTGAATAT
AAACTTGTGGTAGTTGGAGCTGGTTAAGAATTCACGCGTCGAGCATGCATCTAGGGCGGCCAATTCCGCC
CCTCTCCCCCCCCCCCCTCTCCCTCCCCCCCCCCTAACGTTACTGGCCGAAGCCGCTTGGAATAAGGCCG
GTGTGCGTTTGTCTATATGTTATTTTCCACCATATTGCCGTCTTTTGGCAATGTGAGGGCCCGGAAACCT
GGCCCTGTCTTCTTGACGAGCATTCCTAGGGGTCTTTCCCCTCTCGCCAAAGGAATGCAAGGTCTGTTGA
ATGTCGTGAAGGAAGCAGTTCCTCTGGAAGCTTCTTGAAGACAAACAACGTCTGTAGCGACCCTTTGCAG
GCAGCGGAACCCCCCACCTGGCGACAGGTGCCTCTGCGGCCAAAAGCCACGTGTATAAGATACACCTGCA
AAGGCGGCACAACCCCAGTGCCACGTTGTGAGTTGGATAGTTGTGGAAAGAGTCAAATGGCTCTCCTCAA
GCGTATTCAACAAGGGGCTGAAGGATGCCCAGAAGGTACCCCATTGTATGGGATCTGATCTGGGGCCTCG
GTGCACATGCTTTACATGTGTTTAGTCGAGGTTAAAAAAACGTCTAGGCCCCCCGAACCACGGGGACGTG
GTTTTCCTTTGAAAAACACGATGATAAGCTTGCCACAACCCGGGATCCTCTAGAGTCGACATGGGCGTAG
GCAAGAATGCCTTGACGATACAGCTAATTCAGAATCATTTTGTGGACGAATATGATCCAACAATAGAGGA
TTCCTACAGGAAGCAAGTAGTAATTGATGGAGAAACCTGTCTCTTGGATATTCTCGACACAGCAGGTCAA
GAGGAGTACAGTGCAATGAGGGACCAGTACATGAGGACTGGGGAGGGCTTTCTTTGTGTATTTGCCATAA
ATAATACTAAATCATTTGAAGATATTCACCATTATAGAGAACAAATTAAAAGAGTTAAGGACTCTGAAGA
TGTACCTATGGTCCTAGTAGGAAATAAATGTGATTTGCCTTCCAGAACAGTAGACACAAAACAGGCTCAG
GACTTAGCAAGAAGTTATGGAATTCCTTTTATTGAAACATCAGCAAAGACAAGACAGGGTGTTGATGATG
CCTTCTATACATTAGTTCGAGAAATTCGAAAACATAAAGAAAAGATGAGCAAAGATGGTGGGGATCCCAA
TTGGGAGCTCGTGTACACGGCGCGCCTGCAGGGAGGTGGCTCATCTGGCGGAGGTCAGATCTCGTACGCG
TCCCGGGGCATGGCTGCGAGCGATGAAGTTAATCTTATTGAGAGCAGAACAGTGGTTCCTCTCAATACAT
GGGTTTTAATATCCAACTTCAAAGTAGCCTACAATATCCTTCGTCGCCCTGATGGAACCTTTAACCGACA
CTTAGCTGAGTATCTAGACCGTAAAGTCACTGCAAACGCCAATCCGGTTGATGGGGTTTTCTCGTTCGAT
GTCTTGATTGATCGCAGGATCAATCTTCTAAGCAGAGTCTATAGACCAGCTTATGCAGATCAAGAGCAAC
CTCCTAGTATTTTAGATCTCGAGAAGCCTGTTGATGGCGACATTGTCCCTGTTATATTGTTCTTCCATGG
AGGTAGCTTTGCTCATTCTTCTGCAAACAGTGCCATCTACGATACTCTTTGTCGCAGGCTTGTTGGTTTG
TGCAAGTGTGTTGTTGTCTCTGTGAATTATCGGCGTGCACCAGAGAATCCATACCCTTGTGCTTATGATG
ATGGTTGGATTGCTCTTAATTGGGTTAACTCGAGATCTTGGCTTAAATCCAAGAAAGACTCAAAGGTCCA
TATTTTCTTGGCTGGTGATAGCTCTGGAGGTAACATCGCGCATAATGTGGCTTTAAGAGCGGGTGAATCG
GGAATCGATGTTTTGGGGAACATTCTGCTGAATCCTATGTTTGGTGGGAATGAGAGAACGGAGTCTGAGA
AAAGTTTGGATGGGAAATACTTTGTGACGGTTAGAGACCGCGATTGGTACTGGAAAGCGTTTTTACCCGA
GGGAGAAGATAGAGAGCATCCAGCGTGTAATCCGTTTAGCCCGAGAGGGAAAAGCTTAGAAGGAGTGAGT
TTCCCCAAGAGTCTTGTGGTTGTCGCGGGTTTGGATTTGATTAGAGATTGGCAGTTGGCATACGCGGAAG
GGCTCAAGAAAGCGGGTCAAGAGGTTAAGCTTATGCATTTAGAGAAAGCAACTGTTGGGTTTTACCTCTT
GCCTAATAACAATCATTTCCATAATGTTATGGATGAGATTTCGGCGTTTGTAAACGCGGAATGTGGCGGT
GGCTCATCTGGCGGAGGTGTGAGCAAGGGCGAGGAGCTGTTCACCGGGGTGGTGCCCATCCTGGTCGAGC
TGGACGGCGACGTAAACGGCCACAAGTTCAGCGTGTCCGGCGAGGGCGAGGGCGATGCCACCTACGGCAA
GCTGACCCTGAAGCTCATCTGCACCACCGGCAAGCTGCCCGTGCCCTGGCCCACCCTCGTGACCACCCTC
GGCTACGGCCTGCAGTGCTTCGCCCGCTACCCCGACCACATGAAGCAGCACGACTTCTTCAAGTCCGCCA
TGCCCGAAGGCTACGTCCAGGAGCGCACCATCTTCTTCAAGGACGACGGCAACTACAAGACCCGCGCCGA
GGTGAAGTTCGAGGGCGACACCCTGGTGAACCGCATCGAGCTGAAGGGCATCGACTTCAAGGAGGACGGC
AACATCCTGGGGCACAAGCTGGAGTACAACTACAACAGCCACAACGTCTATATCACCGCCGACAAGCAGA
AGAACGGCATCAAGGCCAACTTCAAGATCCGCCACAACATCGAGGACGGCGGCGTGCAGCTCGCCGACCA
CTACCAGCAGAACACCCCCATCGGCGACGGCCCCGTGCTGCTGCCCGACAACCACTACCTGAGCTACCAG
TCCAAGCTGAGCAAAGACCCCAACGAGAAGCGCGATCACATGGTCCTGCTGGAGTTCGTGACCGCCGCCG
GGATCACTCTCGGCATGGACGAGCTGTACAAGAAAAAAAAGAAGAAAAAGAGCAAGACCAAATGCGTGAT
TATGTAAGCGGCCGCTTCCCTTTAGTGAGGGTTAATGCTTCGAGCAGACATGATAAGATACATTGATGAG
TTTGGACAAACCACAACTAGAATGCAGTGAAAAAAATGCTTTATTTGTGAAATTTGTGATGCTATTGCTT
TATTTGTAACCATTATAAGCTGCAATAAACAAGTTAACAACAACAATTGCATTCATTTTATGTTTCAGGT
TCAGGGGGAGATGTGGGAGGTTTTTTAAAGCAAGTAAAACCTCTACAAATGTGGTAAAATCCGATAAGGA
TCGATCCGGGCTGGCGTAATAGCGAAGAGGCCCGCACCGATCGCCCTTCCCAACAGTTGCGCAGCCTGAA
TGGCGAATGG
[124 nt withheld, positions 5611-5734]
C
[91 nt withheld, positions 5736-5826]
A
[49 nt withheld, positions 5828-5876]
CCTTTGACGTTGGAGTCCACGTTCTTT
[37 nt withheld, positions 5904-5940]
ACCCTATCTCGGTCTATTCTTTTGATTTATAAGGGATTTTGCCGATTTCGGCCTATTGGTTAAAAAATGA
GCTGATTTAACAAAAATTTAACGCGAATTTTAACAAAATATTAACGCTTACAATTTCCTGATGCGGTATT
TTCTCCTTACGCATCTGTGCGGTATTTCACACCGCATACGCGGATCTGCGCAGCACCATGGCCTGAAATA
ACCTCTGAAAGAGGAACTTGGTTAGGTACCTTCTGAGGCGGAAAGAACCAGCTGTGGAATGTGTGTCAGT
TAGGGTGTGGAAAGTCCCCAGGCTCCCCAGCAGGCAGAAGTATGCAAAGCATGCATCTCAATTAGTCAGC
AACCAGGTGTGGAAAGTCCCCAGGCTCCCCAGCAGGCAGAAGTATGCAAAGCATGCATCTCAATTAGTCA
GCAACCATAGTCCCGCCCCTAACTCCGCCCATCCCGCCCCTAACTCCGCCCAGTTCCGCCCATTCTCCGC
CCCATGGCTGACTAATTTTTTTTATTTATGCAGAGGCCGAGGCCGCCTCGGCCTCTGAGCTATTCCAGAA
GTAGTGAGGAGGCTTTTTTGGAGGCCTAGGCTTTTGCAAAAAGCTTGATTCTTCTGACACAACAGTCTCG
AACTTAAGGCTAGAGCCACCATGATTGAACAAGATGGATTGCACGCAGGTTCTCCGGCCGCTTGGGTGGA
GAGGCTATTCGGCTATGACTGGGCACAACAGACAATCGGCTGCTCTGATGCCGCCGTGTTCCGGCTGTCA
GCGCAGGGGCGCCCGGTTCTTTTTGTCAAGACCGACCTGTCCGGTGCCCTGAATGAACTGCAGGACGAGG
CAGCGCGGCTATCGTGGCTGGCCACGACGGGCGTTCCTTGCGCAGCTGTGCTCGACGTTGTCACTGAAGC
GGGAAGGGACTGGCTGCTATTGGGCGAAGTGCCGGGGCAGGATCTCCTGTCATCTCACCTTGCTCCTGCC
GAGAAAGTATCCATCATGGCTGATGCAATGCGGCGGCTGCATACGCTTGATCCGGCTACCTGCCCATTCG
ACCACCAAGCGAAACATCGCATCGAGCGAGCACGTACTCGGATGGAAGCCGGTCTTGTCGATCAGGATGA
TCTGGACGAAGAGCATCAGGGGCTCGCGCCAGCCGAACTGTTCGCCAGGCTCAAGGCGCGCATGCCCGAC
GGCGAGGATCTCGTCGTGACCCATGGCGATGCCTGCTTGCCGAATATCATGGTGGAAAATGGCCGCTTTT
CTGGATTCATCGACTGTGGCCGGCTGGGTGTGGCGGACCGCTATCAGGACATAGCGTTGGCTACCCGTGA
TATTGCTGAAGAGCTTGGCGGCGAATGGGCTGACCGCTTCCTCGTGCTTTACGGTATCGCCGCTCCCGAT
TCGCAGCGCATCGCCTTCTATCGCCTTCTTGACGAGTTCTTCTGAGCGGGACTCTGGGGTTCGAAATGAC
CGACCAAGCGACGCCCAACCTGCCATCACGATGGCCGCAATAAAATATCTTTATTTTCATTACATCTGTG
TGTTGGTTTTTTGTGTGAATCGATAGCGATAAGGATCCGCGTATGGTGCACTCTCAGTACAATCTGCTCT
GATGCCGCATAGTTAAGCCAGCCCCGACACCCGCCAACACCCGCTGACGCGCCCTGACGGGCTTGTCTGC
TCCCGGCATCCGCTTACAGACAAGCTGTGACCGTCTCCGGGAGCTGCATGTGTCAGAGGTTTTCACCGTC
ATCACCGAAACGCGCGAGACGAAAGGGCCTCGTGATACGCCTATTTTTATAGGTTAATGTCATGATAATA
ATGGTTTCTTAGACGTCAGGTGGCACTTTTCGGGGAAATGTGCGCGGAACCCCTATTTGTTTATTTTTCT
AAATACATTCAAATATGTATCCGCTCATGAGACAATAACCCTGATAAATGCTTCAATAATATTGAAAAAG
GAAGAGTATGAGTATTCAACATTTCCGTGTCGCCCTTATTCCCTTTTTTGCGGCATTTTGCCTTCCTGTT
TTTGCTCACCCAGAAACGCTGGTGAAAGTAAAAGATGCTGAAGATCAGTTGGGTGCACGAGTGGGTTACA
TCGAACTGGATCTCAACAGCGGTAAGATCCTTGAGAGTTTTCGCCCCGAAGAACGTTTTCCAATGATGAG
CACTTTTAAAGTTCTGCTATGTGGCGCGGTATTATCCCGTATTGACGCCGGGCAAGAGCAACTCGGTCGC
CGCATACACTATTCTCAGAATGACTTGGTTGAGTACTCACCAGTCACAGAAAAGCATCTTACGGATGGCA
TGACAGTAAGAGAATTATGCAGTGCTGCCATAACCATGAGTGATAACACTGCGGCCAACTTACTTCTGAC
AACGATCGGAGGACCGAAGGAGCTAACCGCTTTTTTGCACAACATGGGGGATCATGTAACTCGCCTTGAT
CGTTGGGAACCGGAGCTGAATGAAGCCATACCAAACGACGAGCGTGACACCACGATGCCTGTAGCAATGG
CAACAACGTTGCGCAAACTATTAACTGGCGAACTACTTACTCTAGCTTCCCGGCAACAATTAATAGACTG
GATGGAGGCGGATAAAGTTGCAGGACCACTTCTGCGCTCGGCCCTTCCGGCTGGCTGGTTTATTGCTGAT
AAATCTGGAGCCGGTGAGCGTGGGTCTCGCGGTATCATTGCAGCACTGGGGCCAGATGGTAAGCCCTCCC
GTATCGTAGTTATCTACACGACGGGGAGTCAGGCAACTATGGATGAACGAAATAGACAGATCGCTGAGAT
AGGTGCCTCACTGATTAAGCATTGGTAACTGTCAGACCAAGTTTACTCATATATACTTTAGATTGATTTA
AAACTTCATTTTTAATTTAAAAGGATCTAGGTGAAGATCCTTTTTGATAATCTCATGACCAAAATCCCTT
AACGTGAGTTTTCGTTCCACTGAGCGTCAGACCCCGTAGAAAAGATCAAAGGATCTTCTTGAGATCCTTT
TTTTCTGCGCGTAATCTGCTGCTTGCAAACAAAAAAACCACCGCTACCAGCGGTGGTTTGTTTGCCGGAT
CAAGAGCTACCAACTCTTTTTCCGAAGGTAACTGGCTTCAGCAGAGCGCAGATACCAAATACTGTTCTTC
TAGTGTAGCCGTAGTTAGGCCACCACTTCAAGAACTCTGTAGCACCGCCTACATACCTCGCTCTGCTAAT
CCTGTTACCAGTGGCTGCTGCCAGTGGCGATAAGTCGTGTCTTACCGGGTTGGACTCAAGACGATAGTTA
CCGGATAAGGCGCAGCGGTCGGGCTGAACGGGGGGTTCGTGCACACAGCCCAGCTTGGAGCGAACGACCT
ACACCGAACTGAGATACCTACAGCGTGAGCTATGAGAAAGCGCCACGCTTCCCGAAGGGAGAAAGGCGGA
CAGGTATCCGGTAAGCGGCAGGGTCGGAACAGGAGAGCGCACGAGGGAGCTTCCAGGGGGAAACGCCTGG
TATCTTTATAGTCCTGTCGGGTTTCGCCACCTCTGACTTGAGCGTCGATTTTTGTGATGCTCGTCAGGGG
GGCGGAGCCTATGGAAAAACGCCAGCAACGCGGCCTTTTTACGGTTCCTGGCCTTTTGCTGGCCTTTTGC
TCACATGGCTCGACAGATCT
Features (pLannotate 1.2.2; 27 found; start..end, strand, type, name):
    140..517     +  enhancer       CMV enhancer: human cytomegalovirus immediate early enhancer
    518..729     +  promoter       CMV promoter: human cytomegalovirus (CMV) immediate early promoter
    890..1022    +  intron         chimeric intron: chimera between introns from human β-globin and immunoglobulin heavy chain genes
   1067..1085    +  promoter       T7 promoter: promoter for bacteriophage T7 RNA polymerase
   1091..1807    +  CDS            mCerulean: mCerulean is a basic (constitutively fluorescent) cyan fluorescent protein published in 2005, derived from Aequorea victoria. It is reported to be a very rapidly-maturing monomer.
   1844..1861    +  CDS            capTEV™ (fragment): composite tag for in vivo biotinylation, TEV protease cleavage, and 6xHis tagging
   1901..2107    +  CDS            GAI (fragment): GAI_ARATH - Also known as RGA2 From Arabidopsis thaliana (Mouse-ear cress).
   2159..2194    +  CDS            K-Ras (fragment): human small GTPase proto-oncoprotein
   2365..2827    +  misc_feature   IRES: internal ribosome entry site (IRES) of the encephalomyocarditis virus (EMCV)
   2842..2860    +  misc_feature   MCS (fragment): pUC18/19 multiple cloning site
   2864..3349    +  CDS            K-Ras (fragment): human small GTPase proto-oncoprotein
   3440..4474    +  CDS            GID1A: GID1A_ARATH - Also known as CXE10, GID1L1. Experimental evidence at protein level: Swiss-Prot protein existence level 1. Functions as soluble gibberellin (GA) receptor. GA is an essential hormone that regulates growth and development in plants. Binds with high affinity the biologically active gibberellin GA4, but has no affinity for the biologically inactive GAs. In response to GA, interacts with specific DELLA proteins, known as repressors of GA- induced growth, and targets them for degradation via proteasome. Seems to be required for GA signaling that controls root growth, seed germination,
   4499..5212    +  CDS            mVenus: mVenus is a basic (constitutively fluorescent) yellow fluorescent protein published in 2006, derived from Aequorea victoria. It is reported to be a rapidly-maturing monomer with moderate acid sensitivity.
   5269..5286    -  promoter       T3 promoter (fragment): promoter for bacteriophage T3 RNA polymerase
   5304..5425    -  polyA_signal   SV40 poly(A) signal: SV40 polyadenylation signal
   5448..5516    -  CDS            large T antigen (fragment): large T antigen from SV40 (simian virus 40)
   5540..5607    +  CDS            lacZα (fragment): LacZα fragment of β-galactosidase; lacZ fragment
   5611..6039    +  rep_origin     f1 ori (sequence partly withheld): f1 bacteriophage origin of replication; arrow indicates direction of (+) strand synthesis
   6067..6118    -  misc_feature   bom (fragment): basis of mobility region from pBR322
   6183..6540    +  promoter       SV40 promoter: SV40 enhancer and early promoter
   6591..7382    +  CDS            neo: KKA2_KLEPN - Also known as kan, nptII. Experimental evidence at protein level: Swiss-Prot protein existence level 1. Resistance to kanamycin, neomycin, paromomycin, ribostamycin, butirosin and gentamicin B. From Klebsiella pneumoniae.
   7449..7497    +  polyA_signal   poly(A) signal: synthetic polyadenylation signal
   7517..7571    -  misc_feature   bom (fragment): basis of mobility region from pBR322
   7673..7708    -  CDS            rop (fragment): Rop protein, which maintains plasmids at low copy number; rop
   7803..7907    +  promoter       AmpR promoter: bla
   7908..8768    +  CDS            AmpR: β-lactamase; bla; confers resistance to ampicillin, carbenicillin, and related antibiotics
   8939..9527    +  rep_origin     ori: high-copy-number ColE1/pMB1/pBR322/pUC origin of replication
