[The description below was written by a language model from this plasmid's Addgene catalogue record and pLannotate feature annotations shown in this document.]
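Description:
pIRES-mCerulean-GAI1-92-KRas/N12-KRas/13C(S17N)-GID1-mVenus-CAAX is a bicistronic mammalian expression plasmid built on the pIRES backbone, with a sequenced length of about 9.6 kb. It is maintained in bacteria through a high-copy ColE1/pUC-type origin and ampicillin resistance (bla), and it also carries an f1 origin. For selection in mammalian cells, an SV40 early promoter drives a neomycin phosphotransferase gene with a synthetic poly(A) signal, conferring G418 resistance.

A single transcription unit runs from the CMV immediate-early enhancer/promoter through a chimeric β-globin/immunoglobulin intron to an SV40 polyadenylation signal, with an EMCV IRES separating two open reading frames so that both proteins are translated from one mRNA. The upstream cistron, cloned between NheI and EcoRI, encodes mCerulean fused to an N-terminal portion of the Arabidopsis DELLA protein GAI (residues 1–92 by name) followed by a short N-terminal fragment of human KRas (N12). The downstream cistron, cloned between XbaI and NotI, encodes the complementary KRas fragment (13C) carrying the S17N substitution, fused to the Arabidopsis gibberellin receptor GID1A and mVenus, and ending, according to the name, in a CAAX motif, which normally directs prenylation and membrane anchoring; the CAAX element is not annotated separately in the feature table.

GAI and GID1 associate in response to gibberellin, so they serve here as a chemically induced dimerization pair intended to bring the two KRas fragments together and reassemble the GTPase on demand. The cyan and yellow fluorescent proteins allow each fragment to be tracked independently. S17N is generally known as a dominant-negative Ras mutation, though the record does not state the specific role of this variant. The construct belongs to a split small-GTPase system for controlling cellular signaling with user-defined inputs.
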