Addgene plasmid #232263: pIRES-mCerulean-GAI1-92-KRas/N12-KRas/13C(S17N)-GID1-mVenus-CAAX
Purpose: Express split-KRas fragments that are fused with CIDs and FPs
Depositing lab: Cliff Stains. Depositing organization: University of Virginia. Publication: Split-Small GTPase Reassembly as a Method to Control Cellular Signaling with User-Defined Inputs. He Y, Faulkner BM, Weatherford RS, Hyun E, Stains CI. ACS Chem Biol. 2025 Aug 26. doi: 10.1021/acschembio.5c00083. PubMed 40856289.
Backbone
  Vector backbone: pIRES
  Backbone manufacturer: Takara Bio
  Backbone size w/o insert (bp): 6105
  Vector type: Mammalian Expression
  Selectable markers: Neomycin (select with G418)
Growth in bacteria
  Bacterial resistance: Ampicillin, 100 μg/mL
  Growth temperature: 37°C
  Growth strain: NEB Stable
  Copy number: High Copy
Gene/Insert 1
  Gene/Insert name: mCerulean-GAI1-92-KRas/N12
  Species: H. sapiens (human)
  Insert size (bp): 1104
  Mutation: KRas-S17N
  Entrez Gene: KRAS (a.k.a. 'C-K-RAS, C-K-RAS, CFC2, K-RAS2A, K-RAS2B, K-RAS4A, K-RAS4B, K-Ras, K-Ras 2, KI-RAS, KRAS1, KRAS2, NS, NS3, OES, RALD, RASK2, c-Ki-ras, c-Ki-ras2)
  Promoter: CMV
  Tag / fusion protein: mCerulean (N terminal on insert)
  Cloning method: Restriction Enzyme; 5′ cloning site NheI (not destroyed); 3′ cloning site EcoRI (not destroyed)
  Sequencing primers: 5′ unknown
Gene/Insert 2
  Gene/Insert name: KRas/13C(S17N)-GID1-mVenus-CAAX
  Species: H. sapiens (human)
  Insert size (bp): 2397
  Mutation: KRas-S17N
  Entrez Gene: KRAS (a.k.a. 'C-K-RAS, C-K-RAS, CFC2, K-RAS2A, K-RAS2B, K-RAS4A, K-RAS4B, K-Ras, K-Ras 2, KI-RAS, KRAS1, KRAS2, NS, NS3, OES, RALD, RASK2, c-Ki-ras, c-Ki-ras2)
  Promoter: CMV
  Tag / fusion protein: mVenus (C terminal on insert)
  Cloning method: Restriction Enzyme; 5′ cloning site XbaI (not destroyed); 3′ cloning site NotI (not destroyed)
  Sequencing primers: 5′ unknown
Terms and licenses: Academic/Nonprofit Terms; Industry Terms: Not Available to Industry
Depositor comments: The plasmid will express two separate inserts, which include split-GTPase fragments that are fused with different CIDs and FPs
How to cite: pIRES-mCerulean-GAI1-92-KRas/N12-KRas/13C(S17N)-GID1-mVenus-CAAX was a gift from Cliff Stains (Addgene plasmid # 232263 ; http://n2t.net/addgene:232263 ; RRID:Addgene_232263)
